>Addgene plasmid #29600 | 426Gal-FUS-1-453aa-YFP | addgene partial sequence | sequence record 35038 | 29600 with EGFP-N
GCTCCTCGCCCTTGCTCACCATTAAGCTTGATATCGAATTCCTGCAGCCCATCACCACTTTGTACAAGAA
AGCTGGGTCATCTGGTTTAGGGGCCTTACACTGGTTGCATTCATTCCTCCAAGAGAAGTTCATATTCTCA
CAGGTGGGATTAGGACACTTCCAGTCACCAGCTCGCTGCTGTCCTCCACCGCCACCACCTCCACTGGGAA
ATCCTCCTCGGCCACCACCACCACTGCCACCACCTCCATAGCCTCCACGGCCCATGGGTCCTCCTCGCCC
TCGGCCTCCACGACCATTGCCACCACCCCGATTAAAGTCTGCCCGGCGAGTAGCAAATGAGACCTTGATA
GGATTTCCGGAGAATTCTTTACCATCAAACCAGTCAATAGCTGCTTTAGCTGAAGGTGGGTCATCAAAAG
AGACCGTTGCCTCTCCCTTCAGCTTGCCAGTTTCCCTGTCTGTGTACAAATTAATCATGGGCTGTCCCGT
TTTCTTGTTTGTCTTAATAATACCAATCTGCTTGAAGTAATCAGCCACAGACTCAATTGTAACATTCTCA
CCCAGGCCTTGCACAAAGATGGTGTTGTTGTCTGAATTATCCTGTTCGGAGTCATGACGTGATCCTTGGT
CCCGAGGGCCACCAAATTTATTGAAGCCACCACGGTCACTTCCGCCCATGCCACCTCTGCCTCCACGGCC
ACCTCCACGACCTCTGGGTTCATAGCCACCACTGCTGCGGTTGTAACCACCACCGCCGCCGCCGCCGCCG
CCACCACTGCCACCCCTGCCGCGGCCTCCACGGTCCTGCTGTCCATAGCCACCGCTGCCACCTCCACCAC
TCTGGTCTTGATTGCCATAACCGCC
