[The description below was written by a language model from this plasmid's Addgene catalogue record.]
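Description:
426Gal-FUS-1-453aa-YFP is a yeast expression plasmid built on pAG426Gal-ccdB-EYFP, a Gateway-style destination vector from the pAG yeast series. By that series' naming convention, "426" denotes a high-copy 2μ episomal plasmid carrying URA3, and "Gal" denotes a galactose-inducible GAL1 promoter. The record itself explicitly states only the URA3 yeast marker, ampicillin resistance for selection in bacteria, and high copy number, and no feature table is provided to confirm the individual elements. The record lists a ccdB-tolerant bacterial strain for propagation, which is a property associated with the empty backbone. It also gives the cloning method as restriction enzyme rather than recombination, so whether any ccdB cassette remains in the finished construct is not stated.

The insert is a 1,359 bp fragment of human FUS (also called TLS, fused in sarcoma/translocated in liposarcoma) encoding amino acids 1–453, a C-terminally truncated form of this RNA-binding protein. It is fused at its C terminus to YFP, so the truncated protein can be followed by fluorescence microscopy in living yeast. Inducible expression from a high-copy plasmid allows the fusion to be switched on in cells selected on medium lacking uracil.

The associated publication concerns the molecular determinants and genetic modifiers of aggregation and toxicity of the ALS-linked protein FUS/TLS. The construct therefore fits as one member of a deletion series used to map which FUS regions are needed for cytoplasmic localisation, inclusion formation and growth inhibition in a yeast model. The specific behaviour of this fragment is not given in the record.
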