Addgene plasmid #29600: 426Gal-FUS-1-453aa-YFP
Depositing lab: Aaron Gitler. Depositing organization: University of Pennsylvania. Publication: Molecular determinants and genetic modifiers of aggregation and toxicity for the ALS disease protein FUS/TLS. Sun Z, Diaz Z, Fang X, Hart MP, Chesi A, Shorter J, Gitler AD. PLoS Biol. 2011 Apr;9(4):e1000614. doi: 10.1371/journal.pbio.1000614. Epub 2011 Apr 26. PubMed 21541367.
Backbone
  Vector backbone: pAG426Gal-ccdB-EYFP
  Backbone manufacturer: Susan Lindquist (Addgene plasmid # 14227)
  Backbone size w/o insert (bp): 8126
  Vector type: Yeast Expression
  Selectable markers: URA3
Growth in bacteria
  Bacterial resistance: Ampicillin, 100 μg/mL
  Growth temperature: 37°C
  Growth strain: ccdB Survival
  Growth instructions: ccdB Survival
  Copy number: High Copy
Gene/Insert
  Gene/Insert name: FUS-1-453aa (alt names: TLS; fused in sarcoma; translocated in liposarcoma)
  Species: H. sapiens (human)
  Insert size (bp): 1359
  Mutation: Contains FUS aa# 1-453
  Entrez Gene: FUS (a.k.a. ALS6, ETM4, FUS1, HNRNPP2, POMP75, TLS, altFUS)
  Tag / fusion protein: YFP (C terminal on insert)
  Cloning method: Restriction Enzyme
  Sequencing primers: 5′ n/a
Terms and licenses: Academic/Nonprofit Terms; Industry Terms: Not Available to Industry
How to cite: 426Gal-FUS-1-453aa-YFP was a gift from Aaron Gitler (Addgene plasmid # 29600 ; http://n2t.net/addgene:29600 ; RRID:Addgene_29600)
